>Addgene plasmid #69049 | plenti-CAG-IKZF2-V2-FLAG-IRES-GFP | depositor full sequence | sequence record 195157 | plenti-CAG-IKZF2-V2-FLAG-IRES-GFP sequence 11609 bps
GACCCGACAGGCCCGAAGGAATAGAAGAAGAAGGTGGAGAGAGAGACAGAGACAGATCCATTCGATTAGT
GAACGGATCGGCACTGCGTGCGCCAATTCTGCAGACAAATGGCAGTATTCATCCACAATTTTAAAAGAAA
AGGGGGGATTGGGGGGTACAGTGCAGGGGAAAGAATAGTAGACATAATAGCAACAGACATACAAACTAAA
GAATTACAAAAACAAATTACAAAAATTCAAAATTTTCGGGTTTATTACAGGGACAGCAGAGATCCAGTTT
GGTTAGTACCGGGCCCGCTCTAGCCCTAGATTTAAATCGATGTACGGGCCAGATATACGCGTTGACATTG
ATTATTGACTAGTTATTAATAGTAATCAATTACGGGGTCATTAGTTCATAGCCCATATATGGAGTTCCGC
GTTACATAACTTACGGTAAATGGCCCGCCTGGCTGACCGCCCAACGACCCCCGCCCATTGACGTCAATAA
TGACGTATGTTCCCATAGTAACGCCAATAGGGACTTTCCATTGACGTCAATGGGTGGAGTATTTACGGTA
AACTGCCCACTTGGCAGTACATCAAGTGTATCATATGCCAAGTACGCCCCCTATTGACGTCAATGACGGT
AAATGGCCCGCCTGGCATTATGCCCAGTACATGACCTTATGGGACTTTCCTACTTGGCAGTACATCTACG
TATTAGTCATCGCTATTACCATGGTCGAGGTGAGCCCCACGTTCTGCTTCACTCTCCCCATCTCCCCCCC
CTCCCCACCCCCAATTTTGTATTTATTTATTTTTTAATTATTTTGTGCAGCGATGGGGGCGGGGGGGGGG
GGGGCGCGCGCCAGGCGGGGCGGGGCGGGGCGAGGGGCGGGGCGGGGCGAGGCGGAGAGGTGCGGCGGCA
GCCAATCAGAGCGGCGCGCTCCGAAAGTTTCCTTTTATGGCGAGGCGGCGGCGGCGGCGGCCCTATAAAA
AGCGAAGCGCGCGGCGGGCGGGAGTCGCTGCGTTGCCTTCGCCCCGTGCCCCGCTCCGCGCCGCCTCGCG
CCGCCCGCCCCGGCTCTGACTGACCGCGTTACTCCCACAGGTGAGCGGGCGGGACGGCCCTTCTCCTCCG
GGCTGTAATTAGCGCTTGGTTTAATGACGGCTCGTTTCTTTTCTGTGGCTGCGTGAAAGCCTTAAAGGGC
TCCGGGAGGGCCCTTTGTGCGGGGGGGAGCGGCTCGGGGGGTGCGTGCGTGTGTGTGTGCGTGGGGAGCG
CCGCGTGCGGCCCGCGCTGCCCGGCGGCTGTGAGCGCTGCGGGCGCGGCGCGGGGCTTTGTGCGCTCCGC
GTGTGCGCGAGGGGAGCGCGGCCGGGGGCGGTGCCCCGCGGTGCGGGGGGGCTGCGAGGGGAACAAAGGC
TGCGTGCGGGGTGTGTGCGTGGGGGGGTGAGCAGGGGGTGTGGGCGCGGCGGTCGGGCTGTAACCCCCCC
CTGCACCCCCCTCCCCGAGTTGCTGAGCACGGCCCGGCTTCGGGTGCGGGGCTCCGTGCGGGGCGTGGCG
CGGGGCTCGCCGTGCCGGGCGGGGGGTGGCGGCAGGTGGGGGTGCCGGGCGGGGCGGGGCCGCCTCGGGC
CGGGGAGGGCTCGGGGGAGGGGCGCGGCGGCCCCGGAGCGCCGGCGGCTGTCGAGGCGCGGCGAGCCGCA
GCCATTGCCTTTTATGGTAATCGTGCGAGAGGGCGCAGGGACTTCCTTTGTCCCAAATCTGGCGGAGCCG
AAATCTGGGAGGCGCCGCCGCACCCCCTCTAGCGGGCGCGGGCGAAGCGGTGCGGCGCCGGCAGGAAGGA
AATGGGCGGGGAGGGCCTTCGTGCGTCGCCGCGCCGCCGTCCCCTTCTCCATCTCCAGCCTCGGGGCTGC
CGCAGGGGGACGGCTGCCTTCGGGGGGGACGGGGCAGGGCGGGGTTCGGCTTCTGGCGTGTGACCGGCGG
CTCTAGAGCCTCTGCTAACCATGTTCATGCCTTCTTCTTTTTCCTACAGCTCCTGGGCAACGTGCTGGTT
ATTGTGCTGTCTCATCATTTTGGCAAAGAATTCCCCTAGCCGCGGAATCTAGACTGCCGGATCGAATTGT
CGACGAATTCGGATCTGGCCAATCACAAGTTTGTACAAAAAAGTTGGCATGGAAACAGAGGCCATTGATG
GCTATATAACGTGTGACAATGAGCTTTCACCCGAAAGGGAGCACTCCAATATGGCAATTGACCTCACCTC
AAGCACACCCAATGGACAGCATGCCTCACCAAGTCACATGACAAGCACAAATTCAGTAAAGCTAGAAATG
CAGAGTGATGAAGAGTGTGACAGGAAACCCCTGAGCCGTGAAGATGAGATCAGGGGCCATGATGAGGGTA
GCAGCCTAGAAGAACCCCTAATTGAGAGCAGCGAGGTGGCTGACAACAGGAAAGTCCAGGAGCTTCAAGG
CGAGGGAGGAATCCGGCTTCCGAATGGTGAACGCCCCTTCCACTGTAACCAGTGTGGAGCTTCTTTTACT
CAGAAGGGCAACCTTCTGAGACACATAAAGTTACACTCTGGAGAGAAGCCGTTCAAATGTCCTTTCTGTA
GCTACGCCTGTAGAAGAAGGGACGCCCTCACAGGACACCTCAGGACCCATTCTGTGGGTAAACCTCACAA
GTGCAACTACTGTGGACGAAGCTACAAGCAGCGCAGTTCACTGGAGGAGCACAAGGAACGCTGCCACAAC
TATCTCCAGAATGTCAGCATGGAGGCTGCTGGGCAGGTCATGAGTCACCATGTACCTCCTATGGAAGATT
GTAAGGAACAAGAGCCTATTATGGACAACAATATTTCTCTGGTGCCTTTTGAGAGACCTGCTGTCATAGA
GAAGCTCACGGGGAATATGGGAAAACGTAAAAGCTCCACTCCACAAAAGTTTGTGGGGGAAAAGCTCATG
CGATTCAGCTACCCAGATATTCACTTTGATATGAACTTAACATATGAGAAGGAGGCTGAGCTGATGCAGT
CTCATATGATGGACCAAGCCATCAACAATGCAATCACCTACCTTGGAGCTGAGGCCCTTCACCCTCTGAT
GCAGCACCCGCCAAGCACAATCGCTGAAGTGGCCCCAGTTATAAGCTCAGCTTATTCTCAGGTCTATCAT
CCAAATAGGATAGAAAGACCCATTAGCAGGGAAACTGCTGATAGTCATGAAAACAACATGGATGGCCCCA
TCTCTCTCATCAGACCAAAGAGTCGACCCCAGGAAAGAGAGGCCTCTCCCAGCAATAGCTGCCTGGATTC
CACTGACTCAGAAAGCAGCCATGATGACCACCAGTCCTACCAAGGACACCCTGCCTTAAATCCCAAGAGG
AAACAAAGCCCAGCTTACATGAAGGAGGATGTCAAAGCTTTGGATACTACCAAGGCTCCTAAGGGCTCTC
TGAAGGACATCTACAAGGTCTTCAATGGAGAAGGAGAACAGATTAGGGCCTTCAAGTGTGAGCACTGCCG
AGTCCTTTTCCTAGACCATGTCATGTACACCATTCACATGGGTTGCCATGGCTACCGGGACCCACTGGAA
TGCAACATCTGTGGCTACAGAAGCCAGGACCGTTATGAGTTTTCATCACACATTGTTCGAGGGGAGCACA
CATTCCACTACCCAACTTTCTTGTACAAAGTGGTGGGAGGAGGTGGATCTGGCGACTACAAGGACGACGA
TGACAAGTGACTCGAGCGGGATCAATTCCGCCCCCCCCCTAACGTTACTGGCCGAAGCCGCTTGGAATAA
GGCCGGTGTGCGTTTGTCTATATGTTATTTTCCACCATATTGCCGTCTTTTGGCAATGTGAGGGCCCGGA
AACCTGGCCCTGTCTTCTTGACGAGCATTCCTAGGGGTCTTTCCCCTCTCGCCAAAGGAATGCAAGGTCT
GTTGAATGTCGTGAAGGAAGCAGTTCCTCTGGAAGCTTCTTGAAGACAAACAACGTCTGTAGCGACCCTT
TGCAGGCAGCGGAACCCCCCACCTGGCGACAGGTGCCTCTGCGGCCAAAAGCCACGTGTATAAGATACAC
CTGCAAAGGCGGCACAACCCCAGTGCCACGTTGTGAGTTGGATAGTTGTGGAAAGAGTCAAATGGCTCTC
CTCAAGCGTATTCAACAAGGGGCTGAAGGATGCCCAGAAGGTACCCCATTGTATGGGATCTGATCTGGGG
CCTCGGTGCACATGCTTTACATGTGTTTAGTCGAGGTTAAAAAAACGTCTAGGCCCCCCGAACCACGGGG
ACGTGGTTTTCCTTTGAAAAACACGATAATACCATGGTGAGCAAGGGCGAGGAGCTGTTCACCGGGGTGG
TGCCCATCCTGGTCGAGCTGGACGGCGACGTAAACGGCCACAAGTTCAGCGTGTCCGGCGAGGGCGAGGG
CGATGCCACCTACGGCAAGCTGACCCTGAAGTTCATCTGCACCACCGGCAAGCTGCCCGTGCCCTGGCCC
ACCCTCGTGACCACCCTGACCTACGGCGTGCAGTGCTTCAGCCGCTACCCCGACCACATGAAGCAGCACG
ACTTCTTCAAGTCCGCCATGCCCGAAGGCTACGTCCAGGAGCGCACCATCTTCTTCAAGGACGACGGCAA
CTACAAGACCCGCGCCGAGGTGAAGTTCGAGGGCGACACCCTGGTGAACCGCATCGAGCTGAAGGGCATC
GACTTCAAGGAGGACGGCAACATCCTGGGGCACAAGCTGGAGTACAACTACAACAGCCACAACGTCTATA
TCATGGCCGACAAGCAGAAGAACGGCATCAAGGTGAACTTCAAGATCCGCCACAACATCGAGGACGGCAG
CGTGCAGCTCGCCGACCACTACCAGCAGAACACCCCCATCGGCGACGGCCCCGTGCTGCTGCCCGACAAC
CACTACCTGAGCACCCAGTCCGCCCTGAGCAAAGACCCCAACGAGAAGCGCGATCACATGGTCCTGCTGG
AGTTCGTGACCGCCGCCGGGATCACTCTCGGCATGGACGAGCTGTACAAGTAAAGCGGCCGCGACTCTAG
AGTCGACCTGCAGGCATGCAAGCTTCAGGTAGCCGGCTAACGTTATCAAGCTTATCGATAATCAACCTCT
GGATTACAAAATTTGTGAAAGATTGACTGGTATTCTTAACTATGTTGCTCCTTTTACGCTATGTGGATAC
GCTGCTTTAATGCCTTTGTATCATGCTATTGCTTCCCGTATGGCTTTCATTTTCTCCTCCTTGTATAAAT
CCTGGTTGCTGTCTCTTTATGAGGAGTTGTGGCCCGTTGTCAGGCAACGTGGCGTGGTGTGCACTGTGTT
TGCTGACGCAACCCCCACTGGTTGGGGCATTGCCACCACCTGTCAGCTCCTTTCCGGGACTTTCGCTTTC
CCCCTCCCTATTGCCACGGCGGAACTCATCGCCGCCTGCCTTGCCCGCTGCTGGACAGGGGCTCGGCTGT
TGGGCACTGACAATTCCGTGGTGTTGTCGGGGAAATCATCGTCCTTTCCTTGGCTGCTCGCCTGTGTTGC
CACCTGGATTCTGCGCGGGACGTCCTTCTGCTACGTCCCTTCGGCCCTCAATCCAGCGGACCTTCCTTCC
CGCGGCCTGCTGCCGGCTCTGCGGCCTCTTCCGCGTCTTCGCCTTCGCCCTCAGACGAGTCGGATCTCCC
TTTGGGCCGCCTCCCCGCATCGATACCGTCGACCTCGATCGAGACCTAGAAAAACATGGAGCAATCACAA
GTAGCAATACAGCAGCTACCAATGCTGATTGTGCCTGGCTAGAAGCACAAGAGGAGGAGGAGGTGGGTTT
TCCAGTCACACCTCAGGTACCTTTAAGACCAATGACTTACAAGGCAGCTGTAGATCTTAGCCACTTTTTA
AAAGAAAAGGGGGGACTGGAAGGGCTAATTCACTCCCAACGAAGACAAGATCTGCTTTTTGCTTGTACTG
GGTCTCTCTGGTTAGACCAGATCTGAGCCTGGGAGCTCTCTGGCTAACTAGGGAACCCACTGCTTAAGCC
TCAATAAAGCTTGCCTTGAGTGCTTCAAGTAGTGTGTGCCCGTCTGTTGTGTGACTCTGGTAACTAGAGA
TCCCTCAGACCCTTTTAGTCAGTGTGGAAAATCTCTAGCAGTAGTAGTTCATGTCATCTTATTATTCAGT
ATTTATAACTTGCAAAGAAATGAATATCAGAGAGTGAGAGGAACTTGTTTATTGCAGCTTATAATGGTTA
CAAATAAAGCAATAGCATCACAAATTTCACAAATAAAGCATTTTTTTCACTGCATTCTAGTTGTGGTTTG
TCCAAACTCATCAATGTATCTTATCATGTCTGGCTCTAGCTATCCCGCCCCTAACTCCGCCCATCCCGCC
CCTAACTCCGCCCAGTTCCGCCCATTCTCCGCCCCATGGCTGACTAATTTTTTTTATTTATGCAGAGGCC
GAGGCCGCCTCGGCCTCTGAGCTATTCCAGAAGTAGTGAGGAGGCTTTTTTGGAGGCCTAGGGACGTACC
CAATTCGCCCTATAGTGAGTCGTATTAGCATGTGAGCAAAAGGCCAGCATAAATCAAAAGAATAGACCGA
GATAGGGT
[37 nt withheld, positions 6589-6625]
AAAGAACGTGGACTCCAACGTCAAAGG
[49 nt withheld, positions 6653-6701]
T
[91 nt withheld, positions 6703-6793]
G
[124 nt withheld, positions 6795-6918]
CAGGTGGCACTTTTCGGGGAAATGTGCGCGGAACCCCTATTTGTTTATTTTTCTAAATACATTCAAATAT
GTATCCGCTCATGAGACAATAACCCTGATAAATGCTTCAATAATATTGAAAAAGGAAGAGTCCTGAGGCG
GAAAGAACCAGCTGTGGAATGTGTGTCAGTTAGGGTGTGGAAAGTCCCCAGGCTCCCCAGCAGGCAGAAG
TATGCAAAGCATGCATCTCAATTAGTCAGCAACCAGGTGTGGAAAGTCCCCAGGCTCCCCAGCAGGCAGA
AGTATGCAAAGCATGCATCTCAATTAGTCAGCAACCATAGTCCCGCCCCTAACTCCGCCCATCCCGCCCC
TAACTCCGCCCAGTTCCGCCCATTCTCCGCCCCATGGCTGACTAATTTTTTTTATTTATGCAGAGGCCGA
GGCCGCCTCGGCCTCTGAGCTATTCCAGAAGTAGTGAGGAGGCTTTTTTGGAGGCCTAGGCTTTTGCAAA
GATCGATCAAGAGACAGGATGAGGATCGTTTCGCATGATTGAACAAGATGGATTGCACGCAGGTTCTCCG
GCCGCTTGGGTGGAGAGGCTATTCGGCTATGACTGGGCACAACAGACAATCGGCTGCTCTGATGCCGCCG
TGTTCCGGCTGTCAGCGCAGGGGCGCCCGGTTCTTTTTGTCAAGACCGACCTGTCCGGTGCCCTGAATGA
ACTGCAAGACGAGGCAGCGCGGCTATCGTGGCTGGCCACGACGGGCGTTCCTTGCGCAGCTGTGCTCGAC
GTTGTCACTGAAGCGGGAAGGGACTGGCTGCTATTGGGCGAAGTGCCGGGGCAGGATCTCCTGTCATCTC
ACCTTGCTCCTGCCGAGAAAGTATCCATCATGGCTGATGCAATGCGGCGGCTGCATACGCTTGATCCGGC
TACCTGCCCATTCGACCACCAAGCGAAACATCGCATCGAGCGAGCACGTACTCGGATGGAAGCCGGTCTT
GTCGATCAGGATGATCTGGACGAAGAGCATCAGGGGCTCGCGCCAGCCGAACTGTTCGCCAGGCTCAAGG
CGAGCATGCCCGACGGCGAGGATCTCGTCGTGACCCATGGCGATGCCTGCTTGCCGAATATCATGGTGGA
AAATGGCCGCTTTTCTGGATTCATCGACTGTGGCCGGCTGGGTGTGGCGGACCGCTATCAGGACATAGCG
TTGGCTACCCGTGATATTGCTGAAGAGCTTGGCGGCGAATGGGCTGACCGCTTCCTCGTGCTTTACGGTA
TCGCCGCTCCCGATTCGCAGCGCATCGCCTTCTATCGCCTTCTTGACGAGTTCTTCTGAGCGGGACTCTG
GGGTTCGAAATGACCGACCAAGCGACGCCCAACCTGCCATCACGAGATTTCGATTCCACCGCCGCCTTCT
ATGAAAGGTTGGGCTTCGGAATCGTTTTCCGGGACGCCGGCTGGATGATCCTCCAGCGCGGGGATCTCAT
GCTGGAGTTCTTCGCCCACCCTAGGGGGAGGCTAACTGAAACACGGAAGGAGACAATACCGGAAGGAACC
CGCGCTATGACGGCAATAAAAAGACAGAATAAAACGCACGGTGTTGGGTCGTTTGTTCATAAACGCGGGG
TTCGGTCCCAGGGCTGGCACTCTGTCGATACCCCACCGAGACCCCATTGGGGCCAATACGCCCGCGTTTC
TTCCTTTTCCCCACCCCACCCCCCAAGTTCGGGTGAAGGCCCAGGGCTCGCAGCCAACGTCGGGGCGGCA
GGCCCTGCCATAGCCTCAGGTTACTCATATATACTTTAGATTGATTTAAAACTTCATTTTTAATTTAAAA
GGATCTAGGTGAAGATCCTTTTTGATAATCTCATGACCAAAATCCCTTAACGTGAGTTTTCGTTCCACTG
AGCGTCAGACCCCGTAGAAAAGATCAAAGGATCTTCTTGAGATCCTTTTTTTCTGCGCGTAATCTGCTGC
TTGCAAACAAAAAAACCACCGCTACCAGCGGTGGTTTGTTTGCCGGATCAAGAGCTACCAACTCTTTTTC
CGAAGGTAACTGGCTTCAGCAGAGCGCAGATACCAAATACTGTTCTTCTAGTGTAGCCGTAGTTAGGCCA
CCACTTCAAGAACTCTGTAGCACCGCCTACATACCTCGCTCTGCTAATCCTGTTACCAGTGGCTGCTGCC
AGTGGCGATAAGTCGTGTCTTACCGGGTTGGACTCAAGACGATAGTTACCGGATAAGGCGCAGCGGTCGG
GCTGAACGGGGGGTTCGTGCACACAGCCCAGCTTGGAGCGAACGACCTACACCGAACTGAGATACCTACA
GCGTGAGCTATGAGAAAGCGCCACGCTTCCCGAAGGGAGAAAGGCGGACAGGTATCCGGTAAGCGGCAGG
GTCGGAACAGGAGAGCGCACGAGGGAGCTTCCAGGGGGAAACGCCTGGTATCTTTATAGTCCTGTCGGGT
TTCGCCACCTCTGACTTGAGCGTCGATTTTTGTGATGCTCGTCAGGGGGGCGGAGCCTATGGAAAAACGC
CAGCAACGCGGCCTTTTTACGGTTCCTGGCCTTTTGCTGGCCTTTTGCTCACATGTTCTTTCCTGCGTTA
TCCCCTGATTCTGTGGATAACCGTATTACCGCCATGCATTAGTTATTAATAGTAATCAATTACGGGGTCA
TTAGTTCATAGCCCATATATGGAGTTCCGCGTTACATAACTTACGGTAAATGGCCCGCCTGGCTGACCGC
CCAACGACCCCCGCCCATTGACGTCAATAATGACGTATGTTCCCATAGTAACGCCAATAGGGACTTTCCA
TTGACGTCAATGGGTGGAGTATTTACGGTAAACTGCCCACTTGGCAGTACATCAAGTGTATCATATGCCA
AGTACGCCCCCTATTGACGTCAATGACGGTAAATGGCCCGCCTGGCATTATGCCCAGTACATGACCTTAT
GGGACTTTCCTACTTGGCAGTACATCTACGTATTAGTCATCGCTATTACCATGGTGATGCGGTTTTGGCA
GTACATCAATGGGCGTGGATAGCGGTTTGACTCACGGGGATTTCCAAGTCTCCACCCCATTGACGTCAAT
GGGAGTTTGTTTTGGCACCAAAATCAACGGGACTTTCCAAAATGTCGTAACAACTCCGCCCCATTGACGC
AAATGGGCGGTAGGCGTGTACGGTGGGAGGTCTATATAAGCAGCGCGTTTTGCCTGTACTGGGTCTCTCT
GGTTAGACCAGATCTGAGCCTGGGAGCTCTCTGGCTAACTAGGGAACCCACTGCTTAAGCCTCAATAAAG
CTTGCCTTGAGTGCTTCAAGTAGTGTGTGCCCGTCTGTTGTGTGACTCTGGTAACTAGAGATCCCTCAGA
CCCTTTTAGTCAGTGTGGAAAATCTCTAGCAGTGGCGCCCGAACAGGGACTTGAAAGCGAAAGGGAAACC
AGAGGAGCTCTCTCGACGCAGGACTCGGCTTGCTGAAGCGCGCACGGCAAGAGGCGAGGGGCGGCGACTG
GTGAGTACGCCAAAAATTTTGACTAGCGGAGGCTAGAAGGAGAGAGATGGGTGCGAGAGCGTCAGTATTA
AGCGGGGGAGAATTAGATCGCGATGGGAAAAAATTCGGTTAAGGCCAGGGGGAAAGAAAAAATATAAATT
AAAACATATAGTATGGGCAAGCAGGGAGCTAGAACGATTCGCAGTTAATCCTGGCCTGTTAGAAACATCA
GAAGGCTGTAGACAAATACTGGGACAGCTACAACCATCCCTTCAGACAGGATCAGAAGAACTTAGATCAT
TATATAATACAGTAGCAACCCTCTATTGTGTGCATCAAAGGATAGAGATAAAAGACACCAAGGAAGCTTT
AGACAAGATAGAGGAAGAGCAAAACAAAAGTAAGACCACCGCACAGCAAGCGGCCGGCCGCTGATCTTCA
GACCTGGAGGAGGAGATATGAGGGACAATTGGAGAAGTGAATTATATAAATATAAAGTAGTAAAAATTGA
ACCATTAGGAGTAGCACCCACCAAGGCAAAGAGAAGAGTGGTGCAGAGAGAAAAAAGAGCAGTGGGAATA
GGAGCTTTGTTCCTTGGGTTCTTGGGAGCAGCAGGAAGCACTATGGGCGCAGCGTCAATGACGCTGACGG
TACAGGCCAGACAATTATTGTCTGGTATAGTGCAGCAGCAGAACAATTTGCTGAGGGCTATTGAGGCGCA
ACAGCATCTGTTGCAACTCACAGTCTGGGGCATCAAGCAGCTCCAGGCAAGAATCCTGGCTGTGGAAAGA
TACCTAAAGGATCAACAGCTCCTGGGGATTTGGGGTTGCTCTGGAAAACTCATTTGCACCACTGCTGTGC
CTTGGAATGCTAGTTGGAGTAATAAATCTCTGGAACAGATTTGGAATCACACGACCTGGATGGAGTGGGA
CAGAGAAATTAACAATTACACAAGCTTAATACACTCCTTAATTGAAGAATCGCAAAACCAGCAAGAAAAG
AATGAACAAGAATTATTGGAATTAGATAAATGGGCAAGTTTGTGGAATTGGTTTAACATAACAAATTGGC
TGTGGTATATAAAATTATTCATAATGATAGTAGGAGGCTTGGTAGGTTTAAGAATAGTTTTTGCTGTACT
TTCTATAGTGAATAGAGTTAGGCAGGGATATTCACCATTATCGTTTCAGACCCACCTCCCAACCCCGAGG
G
Features (pLannotate 1.2.2; 32 found; start..end, strand, type, name):
    129..246     +  misc_feature   cPPT/CTS: central polypurine tract and central termination sequence of HIV-1
    344..723     +  enhancer       CMV enhancer: human cytomegalovirus immediate early enhancer
    725..1000    +  promoter       chicken β-actin promoter: No description available
   1001..2009    +  intron         chimeric intron: chimera between introns from chicken β-actin and rabbit β-globin
   2126..2143    +  protein_bind   attB1 (fragment): mutant version of attB; core recombination site for the Gateway® BP reaction BP Clonase™
   2149..3648    +  CDS            IKZF2: IKZF2_HUMAN - Also known as HELIOS, ZNFN1A2. Experimental evidence at protein level: Swiss-Prot protein existence level 1. Associates with Ikaros at centromeric heterochromatin. From Homo sapiens (Human).
   3650..3674    -  protein_bind   attB2: mutant version of attB; recombination site for the Gateway® BP reaction BP Clonase™
   3697..3717    +  CDS            FLAG (fragment): FLAG® epitope tag, followed by an enterokinase cleavage site
   3741..4301    +  misc_feature   IRES: internal ribosome entry site (IRES) of the encephalomyocarditis virus (EMCV)
   4304..5023    +  CDS            EGFP: the original enhanced GFP (Yang et al., 1996) mammalian codon-optimized
   5035..5065    +  misc_feature   MCS (fragment): pUC18/19 multiple cloning site
   5100..5688    +  misc_feature   WPRE: woodchuck hepatitis virus posttranscriptional regulatory element
   5689..5708    +  misc_feature   MCS (fragment): pBluescript multiple cloning site
   5710..5895    +  CDS            nef (fragment): NEF_HV1Z2 - Experimental evidence at protein level: Swiss-Prot protein existence level 1. Extracellular Nef protein targets CD4(+) T-lymphocytes for apoptosis by interacting with CXCR4 surface receptors. From Human immunodeficiency virus type 1 group M subtype D (isolate Z2/CDC-Z34) (HIV-1).
   5897..6130    +  LTR            3' LTR (ΔU3): self-inactivating 3' long terminal repeat (LTR) from HIV-1
   6202..6323    +  polyA_signal   SV40 poly(A) signal: SV40 polyadenylation signal
   6363..6498    +  rep_origin     SV40 ori: SV40 origin of replication
   6519..6537    -  promoter       T7 promoter: promoter for bacteriophage T7 RNA polymerase
   6560..6918    -  rep_origin     f1 ori (sequence partly withheld): f1 bacteriophage origin of replication; arrow indicates direction of (+) strand synthesis
   6945..7049    +  promoter       AmpR promoter: bla
   7051..7408    +  promoter       SV40 promoter: SV40 enhancer and early promoter
   7443..8237    +  CDS            NeoR/KanR: aminoglycoside phosphotransferase from Tn5; aph(3')-II (or nptII); confers resistance to neomycin, kanamycin, and G418 (Geneticin®)
   8258..8410    +  CDS            ble (fragment): BLE_KLEPN - Experimental evidence at protein level: Swiss-Prot protein existence level 1. Binding protein with a strong affinity to the bleomycin family of antibiotics. Binds to CL990; an antimitotic-antibiotic compound. From Klebsiella pneumoniae.
   8469..8516    +  polyA_signal   HSV TK poly(A) signal: herpes simplex virus thymidine kinase polyadenylation signal (Cole and Stacy, 1985)
   8845..9433    +  rep_origin     ori: high-copy-number ColE1/pMB1/pBR322/pUC origin of replication
   9608..9911    +  enhancer       CMV enhancer: human cytomegalovirus immediate early enhancer
   9912..10111   +  promoter       CMV promoter: human cytomegalovirus (CMV) immediate early promoter
  10129..10309   +  LTR            5' LTR (truncated): truncated 5' long terminal repeat (LTR) from HIV-1
  10356..10481   +  misc_feature   HIV-1 Ψ: packaging signal of human immunodeficiency virus type 1
  10465..10803   +  CDS            HIV-1 gag (fragment): gag protein from human immunodeficiency virus 1; gag
  10978..11211   +  misc_feature   RRE: The Rev response element (RRE) of HIV-1 allows for Rev-dependent mRNA export from the nucleus to the cytoplasm.
  11588..79      +  CDS            Rev (fragment) (across the origin): human immunodeficiency virus 1 (HIV-1) Rev protein; rev; enhances nuclear export of unspliced and incompletely spliced viral mRNAs
