[The description below was written by a language model from this plasmid's Addgene catalogue record and pLannotate feature annotations shown in this document.]
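Description:
plenti-CAG-IKZF2-V2-FLAG-IRES-GFP is an 11.6 kb third-generation-style, self-inactivating HIV-1 lentiviral transfer vector for expressing splice variant 2 of human IKZF2 (Helios, an Ikaros-family zinc finger protein) in mammalian cells. It is propagated in bacteria through a high-copy ColE1/pUC-type origin and selected with kanamycin via a Tn5 NeoR/KanR cassette. That cassette sits behind both a bacterial (bla) promoter and the SV40 early promoter and ends in an HSV TK polyadenylation signal, an arrangement that could also confer G418 resistance in transfected mammalian cells, although it lies outside the packaged region. An f1 origin, an SV40 origin and a T7 promoter are also present in the backbone.

The viral genome is transcribed from a CMV enhancer/promoter fused to a truncated 5' LTR, making genomic RNA production Tat-independent. It carries the Ψ packaging signal with a gag fragment, the RRE for Rev-dependent nuclear export, the cPPT/CTS, and a ΔU3 3' LTR that inactivates LTR promoter activity after integration.

Between these elements, the CAG promoter (CMV enhancer, chicken β-actin promoter and chimeric intron) drives the IKZF2 open reading frame. This was introduced by Gateway recombination and is flanked by attB1 and attB2, with a backbone-encoded C-terminal FLAG epitope lying just beyond attB2. An EMCV IRES then allows EGFP to be translated from the same transcript, so fluorescence marks transduced cells expressing the tagged protein, and a WPRE enhances transcript expression.

The construct is intended for lentiviral delivery and detection or pull-down of FLAG-tagged IKZF2. It comes from a study of lenalidomide-induced, cereblon-dependent degradation of Ikaros family proteins.
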