Addgene plasmid #69049: plenti-CAG-IKZF2-V2-FLAG-IRES-GFP
Purpose: lentiviral expression of IKZF2 variant 2 with FLAG tag
Depositing lab: William Kaelin. Depositing organization: Dana-Farber Cancer Institute. Publication: The myeloma drug lenalidomide promotes the cereblon-dependent destruction of Ikaros proteins. Lu G, Middleton RE, Sun H, Naniong M, Ott CJ, Mitsiades CS, Wong KK, Bradner JE, Kaelin WG Jr. Science. 2014 Jan 17;343(6168):305-9. doi: 10.1126/science.1244917. Epub 2013 Nov 29. PubMed 24292623.
Backbone
  Vector backbone: plenti-CAG -IRES-GFP
  Vector type: Mammalian Expression, Lentiviral
Growth in bacteria
  Bacterial resistance: Kanamycin, 50 μg/mL
  Growth temperature: 30°C
  Growth strain: Stbl3
  Copy number: Unknown
Gene/Insert
  Gene/Insert name: IKZF2 (alt name: IKAROS family zinc finger 2)
  Species: H. sapiens (human)
  Mutation: splice variant 2
  Entrez Gene: IKZF2 (a.k.a. ANF1A2, HELIOS, ZNF1A2, ZNFN1A2)
  Promoter: CAG
  Tag / fusion protein: FLAG (C terminal on insert); IRES-GFP (C terminal on backbone)
  Cloning method: Gateway Cloning
  Sequencing primers: 5′ pCAG-F; 3′ pCDH-rev
Terms and licenses: Academic/Nonprofit Terms; Industry Terms: Not Available to Industry
How to cite: plenti-CAG-IKZF2-V2-FLAG-IRES-GFP was a gift from William Kaelin (Addgene plasmid # 69049 ; http://n2t.net/addgene:69049 ; RRID:Addgene_69049)
