>Addgene plasmid #69049 | plenti-CAG-IKZF2-V2-FLAG-IRES-GFP | addgene partial sequence | sequence record 195158 | Addgene Partial NGS Result
ACGGCTGCCTTCGGGGGGGACGGGGCAGGGCGGGGTTCGGCTTCTGGCGTGTGACCGGCGGCTCTAGAGC
CTCTGCTAACCATGTTCATGCCTTCTTCTTTTTCCTACAGCTCCTGGGCAACGTGCTGGTTATTGTGCTG
TCTCATCATTTTGGCAAAGAATTCCCCTAGCCGCGGAATCTAGACTGCCGGATCGAATTGTCGACGAATT
CGGATCTGGCCAATCACAAGTTTGTACAAAAAAGTTGGCATGGAAACAGAGGCCATTGATGGCTATATAA
CGTGTGACAATGAGCTTTCACCCGAAAGGGAGCACTCCAATATGGCAATTGACCTCACCTCAAGCACACC
CAATGGACAGCATGCCTCACCAAGTCACATGACAAGCACAAATTCAGTAAAGCTAGAAATGCAGAGTGAT
GAAGAGTGTGACAGGAAACCCCTGAGCCGTGAAGATGAGATCAGGGGCCATGATGAGGGTAGCAGCCTAG
AAGAACCCCTAATTGAGAGCAGCGAGGTGGCTGACAACAGGAAAGTCCAGGAGCTTCAAGGCGAGGGAGG
AATCCGGCTTCCGAATGGTGAACGCCCCTTCCACTGTAACCAGTGTGGAGCTTCTTTTACTCAGAAGGGC
AACCTTCTGAGACACATAAAGTTACACTCTGGAGAGAAGCCGTTCAAATGTCCTTTCTGTAGCTACGCCT
GTAGAAGAAGGGACGCCCTCACAGGACACCTCAGGACCCATTCTGTGGGTAAACCTCACAAGTGCAACTA
CTGTGGACGAAGCTACAAGCAGCGCAGTTCACTGGAGGAGCACAAGGAACGCTGCCACAACTATCTCCAG
AATGTCAGCATGGAGGCTGCTGGGCAGGTCATGAGTCACCATGTACCTCCTATGGAAGATTGTAAGGAAC
AAGAGCCTATTATGGACAACAATATTTCTCTGGTGCCTTTTGAGAGACCTGCTGTCATAGAGAAGCTCAC
GGGGAATATGGGAAAACGTAAAAGCTCCACTCCACAAAAGTTTGTGGGGGAAAAGCTCATGCGATTCAGC
TACCCAGATATTCACTTTGATATGAACTTAACATATGAGAAGGAGGCTGAGCTGATGCAGTCTCATATGA
TGGACCAAGCCATCAACAATGCAATCACCTACCTTGGAGCTGAGGCCCTTCACCCTCTGATGCAGCACCC
GCCAAGCACAATCGCTGAAGTGGCCCCAGTTATAAGCTCAGCTTATTCTCAGGTCTATCATCCAAATAGG
ATAGAAAGACCCATTAGCAGGGAAACTGCTGATAGTCATGAAAACAACATGGATGGCCCCATCTCTCTCA
TCAGACCAAAGAGTCGACCCCAGGAAAGAGAGGCCTCTCCCAGCAATAGCTGCCTGGATTCCACTGACTC
AGAAAGCAGCCATGATGACCACCAGTCCTACCAAGGACACCCTGCCTTAAATCCCAAGAGGAAACAAAGC
CCAGCTTACATGAAGGAGGATGTCAAAGCTTTGGATACTACCAAGGCTCCTAAGGGCTCTCTGAAGGACA
TCTACAAGGTCTTCAATGGAGAAGGAGAACAGATTAGGGCCTTCAAGTGTGAGCACTGCCGAGTCCTTTT
CCTAGACCATGTCATGTACACCATTCACATGGGTTGCCATGGCTACCGGGACCCACTGGAATGCAACATC
TGTGGCTACAGAAGCCAGGACCGTTATGAGTTTTCATCACACATTGTTCGAGGGGAGCACACATTCCACT
ACCCAACTTTCTTGTACAAAGTGGTGGGAGGAGGTGGATCTGGCGACTACAAGGACGACGATGACAAGTG
ACTCGAGCGGGATCAATTCCGCCCCCCCCCTAACGTTACTGGCCGAAGCCGCTTGGAATAAGGCCGGTGT
GCGTTTGTCTATATGTTATTTTCCACCATATTGCCGTCTTTTGGCAATGTGAGGGCCCGGAAACCTGGCC
CTGTCTTCTTGACGAGCATTCCTAGGGGTCTTTCCCCTCTCGCCAAAGGAATGCAAGGTCTGTTGAATGT
CGTGAAGGAAGCAGTTCCTCTGGAAGCTTCTTGAAGACAAACAACGTCTGTAGCGACCCTTTGCAGGCAG
CGGAACCCCCCACCTGGCGACAGGTGCCTCTGCGGCCAAAAGCCACGTGTATAAGATACACCTGCAAAGG
CGGCACAACCCCAGTGCCACGTTGTGAGTTGGATAGTTGTGGAAAGAGTCAAATGGCTCTCCTCAAGCGT
ATTCAACAAGGGGCTGAAGGATGCCCAGAAGGTACCCCATTGTATGGGATCTGATCTGGGGCCTCGGTGC
ACATGCTTTACATGTGTTTAGTCGAGGTTAAAAAAACGTCTAGGCCCCCCGAACCACGGGGACGTGGTTT
TCCTTTGAAAAACACGATAATACCATGGTGAGCAAGGGCGAGGAGCTGTTCACCGGGGTGGTGCCCATCC
TGGTCGAGCTGGACGGCGACGTAAACGGCCACAAGTTCAGCGTGTCCGGCGAGGGCGAGGGCGATGCCAC
CTACGGCAAGCTGACCCTGAAGTTCATCTGCACCACCGGCAAGCTGCCCGTGCCCTGGCCCACCCTCGTG
ACCACCCTGACCTACGGCGTGCAGTGCTTCAGCCGCTACCCCGACCACATGAAGCAGCACGACTTCTTCA
AGTCCGCCATGCCCGAAGGCTACGTCCAGGAGCGCACCATCTTCTTCAAGGACGACGGCAACTACAAGAC
CCGCGCCGAGGTGAAGTTCGAGGGCGACACCCTGGTGAACCGCATCGAGCTGAAGGGCATCGACTTCAAG
GAGGACGGCAACATCCTGGGGCACAAGCTGGAGTACAACTACAACAGCCACAACGTCTATATCATGGCCG
ACAAGCAGAAGAACGGCATCAAGGTGAACTTCAAGATCCGCCACAACATCGAGGACGGCAGCGTGCAGCT
CGCCGACCACTACCAGCAGAACACCCCCATCGGCGACGGCCCCGTGCTGCTGCCCGACAACCACTACCTG
AGCACCCAGTCCGCCCTGAGCAAAGACCCCAACGAGAAGCGCGATCACATGGTCCTGCTGGAGTTCGTGA
CCGCCGCCGGGATCACTCTCGGCATGGACGAGCTGTACAAGTAAAGCGGCCGCGACTCTAGAGTCGACCT
GCAGGCATGCAAGCTTCAGGTAGCCGGCTAACGTTATCAAGCTTATCGATAATCAACCTCTGGATTACAA
AATTTGTGAAAGATTGACTGGTATTCTTAACTATGTTGCTCCTTTTACGCTATGTGGATACGCTGCTTTA
ATGCCTTTGTATCATGCTATTGCTTCCCGTATGGCTTTCATTTTCTCCTCCTTGTATAAATCCTGGTTGC
TGTCTCTTTATGAGGAGTTGTGGCCCGTTGTCAGGCAACGTGGCGTGGTGTGCACTGTGTTTGCTGACGC
AACCCCCACTGGTTGGGGCATTGCCACCACCTGTCAGCTCCTTTCCGGGACTTTCGCTTTCCCCCTCCCT
ATTGCCACGGCGGAACTCATCGCCGCCTGCCTTGCCCGCTGCTGGACAGGGGCTCGGCTGTTGGGCACTG
ACAATTCCGTGGTGTTGTCGGGGAAATCATCGTCCTTTCCTTGGCTGCTCGCCTGTGTTGCCACCTGGAT
TCTGCGCGGGACGTCCTTCTGCTACGTCCCTTCGGCCCTCAATCCAGCGGACCTTCCTTCCCGCGGCCTG
CTGCCGGCTCTGCGGCCTCTTCCGCGTCTTCGCCTTCGCCCTCAGACGAGTCGGATCTCCCTTTGGGCCG
CCTCCCCGCATCGATACCGTCGACCTCGATCGAGACCTAGAAAAACATGGAGCAATCACAAGTAGCAATA
CAGCAGCTACCAATGCTGATTGTGCCTGGCTAGAAGCACAAGAGGAGGAGGAGGTGGGTTTTCCAGTCAC
ACCTCAGGTACCTTTAAGACCAATGACTTACAAGGCAGCTGTAGATCTTAGCCACTTTTTAAAAGAAAAG
GGGGGACTGGAAGGGCTAATTCACTCCCAACGAAGACAAGATCTGCTTTTTGCTTGTACTGGGTCTCTCT
GGTTAGACCAGATCTGAGCCTGGGAGCTCTCTGGCTAACTAGGGAACCCACTGCTTAAGCCTCAATAAAG
CTTGCCTTGAGTGCTTCAAGTAGTGTGTGCCCGTCTGTTGTGTGACTCTGGTAACTAGAGATCCCTCAGA
CCCTTTTAGTCAGTGTGGAAAATCTCTAGCAGTAGTAGTTCATGTCATCTTATTATTCAGTATTTATAAC
TTGCAAAGAAATGAATATCAGAGAGTGAGAGGAACTTGTTTATTGCAGCTTATAATGGTTACAAATAAAG
CAATAGCATCACAAATTTCACAAATAAAGCATTTTTTTCACTGCATTCTAGTTGTGGTTTGTCCAAACTC
ATCAATGTATCTTATCATGTCTGGCTCTAGCTATCCCGCCCCTAACTCCGCCCATCCCGCCCCTAACTCC
GCCCAGTTCCGCCCATTCTCCGCCCCATGGCTGACTAATTTTTTTTATTTATGCAGAGGCCGAGGCCGCC
TCGGCCTCTGAGCTATTCCAGAAGTAGTGAGGAGGCTTTTTTGGAGGCCTAGGGACGTACCCAATTCGCC
CTATAGTGAGTCGTATTAGCATGTGAGCAAAAGGCCAGCATAAATCAAAAGAATAGACCGAGATAGGGT
[37 nt withheld, positions 4690-4726]
AAAGAACGTGGACTCCAACGTCAAAGG
[49 nt withheld, positions 4754-4802]
T
[91 nt withheld, positions 4804-4894]
G
[124 nt withheld, positions 4896-5019]
CAGGTGGCACTTTTCGGGGAAATGTGCGCGGAACCCCTATTTGTTTATTTTTCTAAATACATTCAAATAT
GTATCCGCTCATGAGACAATAACCCTGATAAATGCTTCAATAATATTGAAAAAGGAAGAGTCCTGAGGCG
GAAAGAACCAGCTGTGGAATGTGTGTCAGTTAGGGTGTGGAAAGTCCCCAGGCTCCCCAGCAGGCAGAAG
TATGCAAAGCATGCATCTCAATTAGTCAGCAACCAGGTGTGGAAAGTCCCCAGGCTCCCCAGCAGGCAGA
AGTATGCAAAGCATGCATCTCAATTAGTCAGCAACCATAGTCCCGCCCCTAACTCCGCCCATCCCGCCCC
TAACTCCGCCCAGTTCCGCCCATTCTCCGCCCCATGGCTGACTAATTTTTTTTATTTATGCAGAGGCCGA
GGCCGCCTCGGCCTCTGAGCTATTCCAGAAGTAGTGAGGAGGCTTTTTTGGAGGCCTAGGCTTTTGCAAA
GATCGATCAAGAGACAGGATGAGGATCGTTTCGCATGATTGAACAAGATGGATTGCACGCAGGTTCTCCG
GCCGCTTGGGTGGAGAGGCTATTCGGCTATGACTGGGCACAACAGACAATCGGCTGCTCTGATGCCGCCG
TGTTCCGGCTGTCAGCGCAGGGGCGCCCGGTTCTTTTTGTCAAGACCGACCTGTCCGGTGCCCTGAATGA
ACTGCAAGACGAGGCAGCGCGGCTATCGTGGCTGGCCACGACGGGCGTTCCTTGCGCAGCTGTGCTCGAC
GTTGTCACTGAAGCGGGAAGGGACTGGCTGCTATTGGGCGAAGTGCCGGGGCAGGATCTCCTGTCATCTC
ACCTTGCTCCTGCCGAGAAAGTATCCATCATGGCTGATGCAATGCGGCGGCTGCATACGCTTGATCCGGC
TACCTGCCCATTCGACCACCAAGCGAAACATCGCATCGAGCGAGCACGTACTCGGATGGAAGCCGGTCTT
GTCGATCAGGATGATCTGGACGAAGAGCATCAGGGGCTCGCGCCAGCCGAACTGTTCGCCAGGCTCAAGG
CGAGCATGCCCGACGGCGAGGATCTCGTCGTGACCCATGGCGATGCCTGCTTGCCGAATATCATGGTGGA
AAATGGCCGCTTTTCTGGATTCATCGACTGTGGCCGGCTGGGTGTGGCGGACCGCTATCAGGACATAGCG
TTGGCTACCCGTGATATTGCTGAAGAGCTTGGCGGCGAATGGGCTGACCGCTTCCTCGTGCTTTACGGTA
TCGCCGCTCCCGATTCGCAGCGCATCGCCTTCTATCGCCTTCTTGACGAGTTCTTCTGAGCGGGACTCTG
GGGTTCGAAATGACCGACCAAGCGACGCCCAACCTGCCATCACGAGATTTCGATTCCACCGCCGCCTTCT
ATGAAAGGTTGGGCTTCGGAATCGTTTTCCGGGACGCCGGCTGGATGATCCTCCAGCGCGGGGATCTCAT
GCTGGAGTTCTTCGCCCACCCTAGGGGGAGGCTAACTGAAACACGGAAGGAGACAATACCGGAAGGAACC
CGCGCTATGACGGCAATAAAAAGACAGAATAAAACGCACGGTGTTGGGTCGTTTGTTCATAAACGCGGGG
TTCGGTCCCAGGGCTGGCACTCTGTCGATACCCCACCGAGACCCCATTGGGGCCAATACGCCCGCGTTTC
TTCCTTTTCCCCACCCCACCCCCCAAGTTCGGGTGAAGGCCCAGGGCTCGCAGCCAACGTCGGGGCGGCA
GGCCCTGCCATAGCCTCAGGTTACTCATATATACTTTAGATTGATTTAAAACTTCATTTTTAATTTAAAA
GGATCTAGGTGAAGATCCTTTTTGATAATCTCATGACCAAAATCCCTTAACGTGAGTTTTCGTTCCACTG
AGCGTCAGACCCCGTAGAAAAGATCAAAGGATCTTCTTGAGATCCTTTTTTTCTGCGCGTAATCTGCTGC
TTGCAAACAAAAAAACCACCGCTACCAGCGGTGGTTTGTTTGCCGGATCAAGAGCTACCAACTCTTTTTC
CGAAGGTAACTGGCTTCAGCAGAGCGCAGATACCAAATACTGTTCTTCTAGTGTAGCCGTAGTTAGGCCA
CCACTTCAAGAACTCTGTAGCACCGCCTACATACCTCGCTCTGCTAATCCTGTTACCAGTGGCTGCTGCC
AGTGGCGATAAGTCGTGTCTTACCGGGTTGGACTCAAGACGATAGTTACCGGATAAGGCGCAGCGGTCGG
GCTGAACGGGGGGTTCGTGCACACAGCCCAGCTTGGAGCGAACGACCTACACCGAACTGAGATACCTACA
GCGTGAGCTATGAGAAAGCGCCACGCTTCCCGAAGGGAGAAAGGCGGACAGGTATCCGGTAAGCGGCAGG
GTCGGAACAGGAGAGCGCACGAGGGAGCTTCCAGGGGGAAACGCCTGGTATCTTTATAGTCCTGTCGGGT
TTCGCCACCTCTGACTTGAGCGTCGATTTTTGTGATGCTCGTCAGGGGGGCGGAGCCTATGGAAAAACGC
CAGCAACGCGGCCTTTTTACGGTTCCTGGCCTTTTGCTGGCCTTTTGCTCACATGTTCTTTCCTGCGTTA
TCCCCTGATTCTGTGGATAACCGTATTACCGCCATGCATTAGTTATTAATAGTAATCAATTACGGGGTCA
TTAGTTCATAGCCCATATATGGAGTTCCGCGTTACATAACTTACGGTAAATGGCCCGCCTGGCTGACCGC
CCAACGACCCCCGCCCATTGACGTCAATAATGACGTATGTTCCCATAGTAACGCCAATAGGGACTTTCCA
TTGACGTCAATGGGTGGAGTATTTACGGTAAACTGCCCACTTGGCAGTACATCAAGTGTATCATATGCCA
AGTACGCCCCCTATTGACGTCAATGACGGTAAATGGCCCGCCTGGCATTATGCCCAGTACATGACCTTAT
GGGACTTTCCTACTTGGCAGTACATCTACGTATTAGTCATCGCTATTACCATGGTGATGCGGTTTTGGCA
GTACATCAATGGGCGTGGATAGCGGTTTGACTCACGGGGATTTCCAAGTCTCCACCCCATTGACGTCAAT
GGGAGTTTGTTTTGGCACCAAAATCAACGGGACTTTCCAAAATGTCGTAACAACTCCGCCCCATTGACGC
AAATGGGCGGTAGGCGTGTACGGTGGGAGGTCTATATAAGCAGCGCGTTTTGCCTGTACTGGGTCTCTCT
GGTTAGACCAGATCTGAGCCTGGGAGCTCTCTGGCTAACTAGGGAACCCACTGCTTAAGCCTCAATAAAG
CTTGCCTTGAGTGCTTCAAGTAGTGTGTGCCCGTCTGTTGTGTGACTCTGGTAACTAGAGATCCCTCAGA
CCCTTTTAGTCAGTGTGGAAAATCTCTAGCAGTGGCGCCCGAACAGGGACTTGAAAGCGAAAGGGAAACC
AGAGGAGCTCTCTCGACGCAGGACTCGGCTTGCTGAAGCGCGCACGGCAAGAGGCGAGGGGCGGCGACTG
GTGAGTACGCCAAAAATTTTGACTAGCGGAGGCTAGAAGGAGAGAGATGGGTGCGAGAGCGTCAGTATTA
AGCGGGGGAGAATTAGATCGCGATGGGAAAAAATTCGGTTAAGGCCAGGGGGAAAGAAAAAATATAAATT
AAAACATATAGTATGGGCAAGCAGGGAGCTAGAACGATTCGCAGTTAATCCTGGCCTGTTAGAAACATCA
GAAGGCTGTAGACAAATACTGGGACAGCTACAACCATCCCTTCAGACAGGATCAGAAGAACTTAGATCAT
TATATAATACAGTAGCAACCCTCTATTGTGTGCATCAAAGGATAGAGATAAAAGACACCAAGGAAGCTTT
AGACAAGATAGAGGAAGAGCAAAACAAAAGTAAGACCACCGCACAGCAAGCGGCCGGCCGCTGATCTTCA
GACCTGGAGGAGGAGATATGAGGGACAATTGGAGAAGTGAATTATATAAATATAAAGTAGTAAAAATTGA
ACCATTAGGAGTAGCACCCACCAAGGCAAAGAGAAGAGTGGTGCAGAGAGAAAAAAGAGCAGTGGGAATA
GGAGCTTTGTTCCTTGGGTTCTTGGGAGCAGCAGGAAGCACTATGGGCGCAGCGTCAATGACGCTGACGG
TACAGGCCAGACAATTATTGTCTGGTATAGTGCAGCAGCAGAACAATTTGCTGAGGGCTATTGAGGCGCA
ACAGCATCTGTTGCAACTCACAGTCTGGGGCATCAAGCAGCTCCAGGCAAGAATCCTGGCTGTGGAAAGA
TACCTAAAGGATCAACAGCTCCTGGGGATTTGGGGTTGCTCTGGAAAACTCATTTGCACCACTGCTGTGC
CTTGGAATGCTAGTTGGAGTAATAAATCTCTGGAACAGATTTGGAATCACACGACCTGGATGGAGTGGGA
CAGAGAAATTAACAATTACACAAGCTTAATACACTCCTTAATTGAAGAATCGCAAAACCAGCAAGAAAAG
AATGAACAAGAATTATTGGAATTAGATAAATGGGCAAGTTTGTGGAATTGGTTTAACATAACAAATTGGC
TGTGGTATATAAAATTATTCATAATGATAGTAGGAGGCTTGGTAGGTTTAAGAATAGTTTTTGCTGTACT
TTCTATAGTGAATAGAGTTAGGCAGGGATATTCACCATTATCGTTTCAGACCCACCTCCCAACCCCGAGG
GGACCCGACAGGCCCGAAGGAATAGAAGAAGAAGGTGGAGAGAGAGACAGAGACAGATCCATTCGATTAG
TGAACGGATCGGCACTGCGTGCGCCAATTCTGCAGACAAATGGCAGTATTCATCCACAATTTTAAAAGAA
AAGGGGGGATTGGGGGGTACAGTGCAGGGGAAAGAATAGTAGACATAATAGCAACAGACATACAAACTAA
AGAATTACAAAAACAAATTACAAAAATTCAAAATTTTCGGGTTTATTACAGGGACAGCAGAGATCCAGTT
TGGTTAGTACCGGGCCCGCTCTAGCCCTAGATTTAAATCGATGTACGGGCCAGATATACGCGTTGACATT
GATTATTGACTAGTTATTAATAGTAATCAATTACGGGGTCATTAGTTCATAGCCCATATATGGAGTTCCG
CGTTACATAACTTACGGTAAATGGCCCGCCTGGCTGACCGCCCAACGACCCCCGCCCATTGACGTCAATA
ATGACGTATGTTCCCATAGTAACGCCAATAGGGACTTTCCATTGACGTCAATGGGTGGAGTATTTACGGT
AAACTGCCCACTTGGCAGTACATCAAGTGTATCATATGCCAAGTACGCCCCCTATTGACGTCAATGACGG
TAAATGGCCCGCCTGGCATTATGCCCAGTACATGACCTTATGGGACTTTCCTACTTGGCAGTACATCTAC
GTATTAGTCATCGCTATTACCATGGTCGAGGTGAGCCCCACGTTCTGCTTCACT
